>Addgene plasmid #127243 | pAAV-hSyn-ChRger1-TS-EYFP | addgene full sequence | sequence record 247230 | Addgene NGS Result
CCTGCAGGCAGCTGCGCGCTCGCTCGCTCACTGAGGCCGCCCGGGCGTCGGGCGACCTTTGGTCGCCCGG
CCTCAGTGAGCGAGCGAGCGCGCAGAGAGGGAGTGGCCAACTCCATCACTAGGGGTTCCTGCGGCCGCAC
GCGTGTGTCTAGACTGCAGAGGGCCCTGCGTATGAGTGCAAGTGGGTTTTAGGACCAGGATGAGGCGGGG
TGGGGGTGCCTACCTGACGACCGACCCCGACCCACTGGACAAGCACCCAACCCCCATTCCCCAAATTGCG
CATCCCCTATCAGAGAGGGGGAGGGGAAACAGGATGCGGCGAGGCGCGTGCGCACTGCCAGCTTCAGCAC
CGCGGACAGTGCCTTCGCCCCCGCCTGGCGGCGCGCGCCACCGCCGCCTCAGCACTGAAGGCGCGCTGAC
GTCACTCGCCGGTCCCCCGCAAACTCCCCTTCCCGGCCACCTTGGTCGCGTCCGCGCCGCCGCCGGCCCA
GCCGGACCGCACCACGCGAGGCGCGAGATAGGGGGGCACGGGCGCGACCATCTGCGCTGCGGCGCCGGCG
ACTCAGCGCTGCCTCAGTCTGCGGTGGGCAGCGGAGGAGTCGTGTCGTGCCTGAGAGCGCAGTCGAGAAG
GTACCGGATCCGCCACCATGTCGCGGAGGCCATGGCTTCTTGCCCTAGCGCTGGCAGTGGCGCTGGCGGC
CGGCAGCGCAGGAGCCGCCCACATCGTGATGGTGGACGCCTACAAGCCCACCAAGTCGACTGGCAGTGAC
GCGACGGTGCCGGTCGCGACTCAGGATGGCCCCGACTACGTTTTCCACCGTGCCCACGAGCGCATGCTCT
TCCAAACCTCATACACTCTTGAGAACAATGGTTCTGTTATTTGCATCCCGAACAACGGCCAGTGCTTCTG
CTTGGCTTGGCTTAAATCCAACGGAACACCAGGAGAGAAGATCGGCGCCCAGGTCTGCCAGTGGATTACT
TTTGCGCTTTCAGCGCTCTGCCTGATGTTCTACGGCTACCAGACCTGGAAGTCTACTTGCGGCTGGGAGG
AGATTTACGTGGCCACGATCGAGATGATCAAGTTCATCATCGAGTATTTCCATGAGTTTGACAGTCCTGC
GATGCTGTTCCTGTACGGAGGCAACATTACCCCATGGCTTCGTTACGCCGAGTGGCTGCTGACATGCCCT
GTCATTCTTATCCATCTGAGCAACATCACCGGTCTGAGTGAGGCATATAATAAGCGTACCATGGCTCTGC
TGGTGTCAGACCTGGGCACTATCTGCATGGGCGTGACAGCCGCTCTGGCCACTGGGTGGGTGAAGTGGCT
GTTTTACTGTATCGGCCTGGTGTACGGCACCCAGACATTCTACAACGCAGGAATCATCTACGTGGAGGCG
TACCACACCGTGCCGAAGGGCCGGTGTCGCCAGGTGGTGACTGGCATGGCTTGGCTCTTCTTCGTATCAT
GGGGTATGTTCCCCATCCTGTTCATCCTCGGCCCCGAGGGCTTCGGCGTCCTGAGCGTGGCTGGGTCCAC
TATTGGCCACACCATCGCCGACCTGCTGTCCAAGAATATTTGGGGACTGCTCGGGCACTTCCTGCGCATC
AAAATCCACGAGCATATCCTCATCCACGGCGACATTCGCAAGACCACCAAATTGAACATTGGTGGCACTG
AGATTGAGGTCGAGACGCTGGTGGAGGACGAGGCCGAGGCTGGCGCGGTCGCGGCCGCCAAGAGCAGGAT
CACCAGCGAGGGCGAGTACATCCCCCTGGACCAGATCGACATCAACGTGGTGAGCAAGGGCGAGGAGCTG
TTCACCGGGGTGGTGCCCATCCTGGTCGAGCTGGACGGCGACGTAAACGGCCACAAGTTCAGCGTGTCCG
GCGAGGGCGAGGGCGATGCCACCTACGGCAAGCTGACCCTGAAGTTCATCTGCACCACCGGCAAGCTGCC
CGTGCCCTGGCCCACCCTCGTGACCACCTTCGGCTACGGCCTGCAGTGCTTCGCCCGCTACCCCGACCAC
ATGAAGCAGCACGACTTCTTCAAGTCCGCCATGCCCGAAGGCTACGTCCAGGAGCGCACCATCTTCTTCA
AGGACGACGGCAACTACAAGACCCGCGCCGAGGTGAAGTTCGAGGGCGACACCCTGGTGAACCGCATCGA
GCTGAAGGGCATCGACTTCAAGGAGGACGGCAACATCCTGGGGCACAAGCTGGAGTACAACTACAACAGC
CACAACGTCTATATCATGGCCGACAAGCAGAAGAACGGCATCAAGGTGAACTTCAAGATCCGCCACAACA
TCGAGGACGGCAGCGTGCAGCTCGCCGACCACTACCAGCAGAACACCCCCATCGGCGACGGCCCCGTGCT
GCTGCCCGACAACCACTACCTGAGCTACCAGTCCGCCCTGAGCAAAGACCCCAACGAGAAGCGCGATCAC
ATGGTCCTGCTGGAGTTCGTGACCGCCGCCGGGATCACTCTCGGCATGGACGAGCTGTACAAGTAATAAG
AATTCGATATCAAGCTTATCGATAATCAACCTCTGGATTACAAAATTTGTGAAAGATTGACTGGTATTCT
TAACTATGTTGCTCCTTTTACGCTATGTGGATACGCTGCTTTAATGCCTTTGTATCATGCTATTGCTTCC
CGTATGGCTTTCATTTTCTCCTCCTTGTATAAATCCTGGTTGCTGTCTCTTTATGAGGAGTTGTGGCCCG
TTGTCAGGCAACGTGGCGTGGTGTGCACTGTGTTTGCTGACGCAACCCCCACTGGTTGGGGCATTGCCAC
CACCTGTCAGCTCCTTTCCGGGACTTTCGCTTTCCCCCTCCCTATTGCCACGGCGGAACTCATCGCCGCC
TGCCTTGCCCGCTGCTGGACAGGGGCTCGGCTGTTGGGCACTGACAATTCCGTGGTGTTGTCGGGGAAAT
CATCGTCCTTTCCTTGGCTGCTCGCCTATGTTGCCACCTGGATTCTGCGCGGGACGTCCTTCTGCTACGT
CCCTTCGGCCCTCAATCCAGCGGACCTTCCTTCCCGCGGCCTGCTGCCGGCTCTGCGGCCTCTTCCGCGT
CTTCGCCTTCGCCCTCAGACGAGTCGGATCTCCCTTTGGGCCGCCTCCCCGCATCGATACCGAGCGCTGC
TCGAGAGATCTACGGGTGGCATCCCTGTGACCCCTCCCCAGTGCCTCTCCTGGCCCTGGAAGTTGCCACT
CCAGTGCCCACCAGCCTTGTCCTAATAAAATTAAGTTGCATCATTTTGTCTGACTAGGTGTCCTTCTATA
ATATTATGGGGTGGAGGGGGGTGGTATGGAGCAAGGGGCAAGTTGGGAAGACAACCTGTAGGGCCTGCGG
GGTCTATTGGGAACCAAGCTGGAGTGCAGTGGCACAATCTTGGCTCACTGCAATCTCCGCCTCCTGGGTT
CAAGCGATTCTCCTGCCTCAGCCTCCCGAGTTGTTGGGATTCCAGGCATGCATGACCAGGCTCAGCTAAT
TTTTGTTTTTTTGGTAGAGACGGGGTTTCACCATATTGGCCAGGCTGGTCTCCAACTCCTAATCTCAGGT
GATCTACCCACCTTGGCCTCCCAAATTGCTGGGATTACAGGCGTGAACCACTGCTCCCTTCCCTGTCCTT
CTGATTTTGTAGGTAACCACGTGCGGACCGAGCGGCCGCAGGAACCCCTAGTGATGGAGTTGGCCACTCC
CTCTCTGCGCGCTCGCTCGCTCACTGAGGCCGGGCGACCAAAGGTCGCCCGACGCCCGGGCTTTGCCCGG
GCGGCCTCAGTGAGCGAGCGAGCGCGCAGCTGCCTGCAGGGGCGCCTGATGCGGTATTTTCTCCTTACGC
ATCTGTGCGGTATTTCACACCGCATA
[95 nt withheld, positions 3877-3971]
T
[46 nt withheld, positions 3973-4018]
C
[141 nt withheld, positions 4020-4160]
CCTTTGACGTTGGAGTCCACGTTCTTT
[37 nt withheld, positions 4188-4224]
ACTCTATCTCGGGCTATTCTTTTGATTTATAAGGGATTTTGCCGATTTCGGTCTATTGGTTAAAAAATGA
GCTGATTTAACAAAAATTTAACGCGAATTTTAACAAAATATTAACGTTTACAATTTTATGGTGCACTCTC
AGTACAATCTGCTCTGATGCCGCATAGTTAAGCCAGCCCCGACACCCGCCAACACCCGCTGACGCGCCCT
GACGGGCTTGTCTGCTCCCGGCATCCGCTTACAGACAAGCTGTGACCGTCTCCGGGAGCTGCATGTGTCA
GAGGTTTTCACCGTCATCACCGAAACGCGCGAGACGAAAGGGCCTCGTGATACGCCTATTTTTATAGGTT
AATGTCATGATAATAATGGTTTCTTAGACGTCAGGTGGCACTTTTCGGGGAAATGTGCGCGGAACCCCTA
TTTGTTTATTTTTCTAAATACATTCAAATATGTATCCGCTCATGAGACAATAACCCTGATAAATGCTTCA
ATAATATTGAAAAAGGAAGAGTATGAGTATTCAACATTTCCGTGTCGCCCTTATTCCCTTTTTTGCGGCA
TTTTGCCTTCCTGTTTTTGCTCACCCAGAAACGCTGGTGAAAGTAAAAGATGCTGAAGATCAGTTGGGTG
CACGAGTGGGTTACATCGAACTGGATCTCAACAGCGGTAAGATCCTTGAGAGTTTTCGCCCCGAAGAACG
TTTTCCAATGATGAGCACTTTTAAAGTTCTGCTATGTGGCGCGGTATTATCCCGTATTGACGCCGGGCAA
GAGCAACTCGGTCGCCGCATACACTATTCTCAGAATGACTTGGTTGAGTACTCACCAGTCACAGAAAAGC
ATCTTACGGATGGCATGACAGTAAGAGAATTATGCAGTGCTGCCATAACCATGAGTGATAACACTGCGGC
CAACTTACTTCTGACAACGATCGGAGGACCGAAGGAGCTAACCGCTTTTTTGCACAACATGGGGGATCAT
GTAACTCGCCTTGATCGTTGGGAACCGGAGCTGAATGAAGCCATACCAAACGACGAGCGTGACACCACGA
TGCCTGTAGCAATGGCAACAACGTTGCGCAAACTATTAACTGGCGAACTACTTACTCTAGCTTCCCGGCA
ACAATTAATAGACTGGATGGAGGCGGATAAAGTTGCAGGACCACTTCTGCGCTCGGCCCTTCCGGCTGGC
TGGTTTATTGCTGATAAATCTGGAGCCGGTGAGCGTGGGTCTCGCGGTATCATTGCAGCACTGGGGCCAG
ATGGTAAGCCCTCCCGTATCGTAGTTATCTACACGACGGGGAGTCAGGCAACTATGGATGAACGAAATAG
ACAGATCGCTGAGATAGGTGCCTCACTGATTAAGCATTGGTAACTGTCAGACCAAGTTTACTCATATATA
CTTTAGATTGATTTAAAACTTCATTTTTAATTTAAAAGGATCTAGGTGAAGATCCTTTTTGATAATCTCA
TGACCAAAATCCCTTAACGTGAGTTTTCGTTCCACTGAGCGTCAGACCCCGTAGAAAAGATCAAAGGATC
TTCTTGAGATCCTTTTTTTCTGCGCGTAATCTGCTGCTTGCAAACAAAAAAACCACCGCTACCAGCGGTG
GTTTGTTTGCCGGATCAAGAGCTACCAACTCTTTTTCCGAAGGTAACTGGCTTCAGCAGAGCGCAGATAC
CAAATACTGTTCTTCTAGTGTAGCCGTAGTTAGGCCACCACTTCAAGAACTCTGTAGCACCGCCTACATA
CCTCGCTCTGCTAATCCTGTTACCAGTGGCTGCTGCCAGTGGCGATAAGTCGTGTCTTACCGGGTTGGAC
TCAAGACGATAGTTACCGGATAAGGCGCAGCGGTCGGGCTGAACGGGGGGTTCGTGCACACAGCCCAGCT
TGGAGCGAACGACCTACACCGAACTGAGATACCTACAGCGTGAGCTATGAGAAAGCGCCACGCTTCCCGA
AGGGAGAAAGGCGGACAGGTATCCGGTAAGCGGCAGGGTCGGAACAGGAGAGCGCACGAGGGAGCTTCCA
GGGGGAAACGCCTGGTATCTTTATAGTCCTGTCGGGTTTCGCCACCTCTGACTTGAGCGTCGATTTTTGT
GATGCTCGTCAGGGGGGCGGAGCCTATGGAAAAACGCCAGCAACGCGGCCTTTTTACGGTTCCTGGCCTT
TTGCTGGCCTTTTGCTCACATGT
Features (pLannotate 1.2.2; 18 found; start..end, strand, type, name):
     12..39      +  repeat_region  AAV2 ITR (fragment): inverted terminal repeat of adeno-associated virus serotype 2 inverted
     68..95      +  repeat_region  AAV2 ITR (fragment): inverted terminal repeat of adeno-associated virus serotype 2 inverted
    175..622     +  promoter       hSyn promoter: human synapsin I promoter; confers neuron-specific expression (Kügler et al., 2003)
    936..982     +  CDS            Chrimson (fragment): red light-drivable channelrhodopsin from Chlamydomonas noctigama (Klapoetke et al., 2014)
   1520..1628    +  CDS            CheRiff (fragment): blue light-activated optogenetic actuator derived from Scherffelia dubia channelrhodopsin (Hochbaum et al., 2014)
   1740..1799    +  CDS            KCNJ2 (fragment): KCNJ2_HUMAN - Also known as IRK1. Experimental evidence at protein level: Swiss-Prot protein existence level 1. Probably participates in establishing action potential waveform and excitability of neuronal and muscle tissues. Inward rectifier potassium channels are characterized by a greater tendency to allow potassium to flow into the cell rather than out of it. Their voltage dependence is regulated by the concentration of extracellular potassium; as external potassium is raised, the voltage range of the channel opening shifts to more positive voltages. The inward rectification is mainly due t
   1798..2516    +  CDS            EYFP (fragment): enhanced YFP mammalian codon-optimized
   2520..2544    +  misc_feature   MCS (fragment): pBluescript multiple cloning site
   2544..3132    +  misc_feature   WPRE: woodchuck hepatitis virus posttranscriptional regulatory element
   3164..3640    +  polyA_signal   hGH poly(A) signal: human growth hormone polyadenylation signal
   3680..3820    +  repeat_region  AAV2 ITR: inverted terminal repeat of adeno-associated virus serotype 2 inverted
   3825..3876    -  misc_feature   bom (fragment): basis of mobility region from pBR322
   3895..4350    +  rep_origin     f1 ori (sequence partly withheld): f1 bacteriophage origin of replication; arrow indicates direction of (+) strand synthesis
   4351..4400    -  misc_feature   bom (fragment): basis of mobility region from pBR322
   4502..4537    -  CDS            rop (fragment): Rop protein, which maintains plasmids at low copy number; rop
   4632..4736    +  promoter       AmpR promoter: bla
   4737..5597    +  CDS            AmpR: β-lactamase; bla; confers resistance to ampicillin, carbenicillin, and related antibiotics
   5768..6356    +  rep_origin     ori: high-copy-number ColE1/pMB1/pBR322/pUC origin of replication
