[The description below was written by a language model from this plasmid's Addgene catalogue record and pLannotate feature annotations shown in this document.]
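Description:
pAAV-hSyn-ChRger1-TS-EYFP is an adeno-associated virus transfer plasmid for neuron-restricted expression of an engineered channelrhodopsin in mammalian cells. It is built on a pAAV backbone of about 6.4 kb. In bacteria it is maintained at high copy from a ColE1/pUC-type origin and selected with ampicillin through the β-lactamase gene; an f1 phage origin is also present. AAV2 inverted terminal repeats flank the expression cassette and direct its replication and packaging into recombinant AAV particles. The downstream ITR is annotated intact, while the upstream one is detected only as short fragments, which is common for these repeat-rich, recombination-prone elements in sequencing results. This instability is also why a recombination-deficient bacterial host is recommended.

Between the ITRs, the human synapsin I promoter drives ChRger1-TS-EYFP, an insert of roughly 1.9 kb cloned between BamHI and EcoRI sites. ChRger1 is described as a high-photocurrent, low-light-sensitive channelrhodopsin. The annotation tool matches only short stretches of its coding region, to Chrimson and CheRiff, so it recognises channelrhodopsin-like segments rather than a single known opsin. The record lists an N-terminal SpyTag. The short KCNJ2 (Kir2.1)-derived segment just upstream of EYFP corresponds to the "TS" membrane trafficking signal, which improves surface delivery of opsins. The C-terminal EYFP fusion lets expressing cells be seen by fluorescence. A WPRE follows the coding sequence to boost transcript stability and expression, and the human growth hormone polyadenylation signal terminates the transcript.

The construct is intended for optogenetic activation of neurons, particularly where light delivery is limited or where the vector is given systemically rather than by local injection.
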