Addgene plasmid #127243: pAAV-hSyn-ChRger1-TS-EYFP
Purpose: High photocurrent, low-light sensitive channelrhodopsin (ChRger1) for optogenetic activation with systemic delivery or for low-light activation. Driven by human Synapsin I promoter.
Depositing lab: Viviana Gradinaru. Depositing organization: California Institute of Technology. Publication: Machine learning-guided channelrhodopsin engineering enables minimally invasive optogenetics. Bedbrook CN, Yang KK, Robinson JE, Mackey ED, Gradinaru V, Arnold FH. Nat Methods. 2019 Oct 14. pii: 10.1038/s41592-019-0583-8. doi: 10.1038/s41592-019-0583-8. PubMed 31611694.
Backbone
  Vector backbone: pAAV
  Backbone size w/o insert (bp): 4559
  Total vector size (bp): 6428
  Vector type: Mammalian Expression, AAV
Growth in bacteria
  Bacterial resistance: Ampicillin, 100 μg/mL
  Growth temperature: 37°C
  Growth strain: NEB Stable
  Growth instructions: Use Rec A- competent cells such as Stbl3 cells from Invitrogen for transformation.
  Copy number: High Copy
Gene/Insert
  Gene/Insert name: ChRger1-TS-EYFP
  Insert size (bp): 1869
  Promoter: hSyn1
  Tag / fusion protein: EYFP (C terminal on insert); SpyTag (N terminal on insert)
  Cloning method: Restriction Enzyme; 5′ cloning site BamHI (not destroyed); 3′ cloning site EcoRI (not destroyed)
  Sequencing primers: 5′ gaggcgcgagataggggg; 3′ atatcgaattcttattacttgtacagctcgtccatgcc
Terms and licenses: Academic/Nonprofit Terms; Industry Terms: Not Available to Industry
How to cite: pAAV-hSyn-ChRger1-TS-EYFP was a gift from Viviana Gradinaru (Addgene plasmid # 127243 ; http://n2t.net/addgene:127243 ; RRID:Addgene_127243)
